Addgene plasmid #138856: pPD542 ZF14x6-Compact_EYFP
Purpose: EYFP reporter vector for the ZF14x6-Compact promoter
Depositing lab: Joshua Leonard. Depositing organization: Northwestern University. Publication: The COMET toolkit for composing customizable genetic programs in mammalian cells. Donahue PS, Draut JW, Muldoon JJ, Edelstein HI, Bagheri N, Leonard JN. Nat Commun. 2020 Feb 7;11(1):779. doi: 10.1038/s41467-019-14147-5. PubMed 32034124.
Backbone
  Vector backbone: pPD540 Reporter Template v3
  Vector type: Mammalian Expression, Synthetic Biology
Growth in bacteria
  Bacterial resistance: Ampicillin, 100 μg/mL
  Growth temperature: 37°C
  Growth strain: DH5alpha
  Copy number: High Copy
Gene/Insert
  Gene/Insert name: ZF14x6-Compact
  Species: Synthetic
  Promoter: ZF14x6-Compact
  Cloning method: Restriction Enzyme; 5′ cloning site BglII (not destroyed); 3′ cloning site NheI (not destroyed)
  Sequencing primers: 5′ CGACACGGAAATGTTGAATAC; 3′ TAGAAGGCACAGTCGAGG
Terms and licenses: Academic/Nonprofit Terms; Industry Terms: Not Available to Industry
Depositor comments: Leonard Lab plasmid reference number: L1274
How to cite: pPD542 ZF14x6-Compact_EYFP was a gift from Joshua Leonard (Addgene plasmid # 138856 ; http://n2t.net/addgene:138856 ; RRID:Addgene_138856)
