[The description below was written by a language model from this plasmid's Addgene catalogue record and pLannotate feature annotations shown in this document.]
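Description:
pPD542 ZF14x6-Compact_EYFP is a 4.3 kb mammalian expression and synthetic-biology reporter plasmid from the COMET toolkit for building customizable genetic programs in mammalian cells. It is built on the pPD540 Reporter Template v3 backbone. It is propagated in E. coli through a high-copy ColE1/pUC-type origin and selected with ampicillin via the β-lactamase gene and its native promoter. An f1 phage origin is also present, along with residual lac promoter, operator, CAP-site and lacI fragments that are backbone remnants.

The functional payload is a synthetic inducible promoter, ZF14x6-Compact, cloned between retained BglII and NheI sites so that the promoter module can be swapped. The name suggests six closely spaced binding sites for the zinc-finger domain ZF14, although the annotation does not resolve these sites individually. What it does detect is a minimal TATA-box promoter fragment just upstream of the EYFP coding sequence, which is followed by a bovine growth hormone polyadenylation signal. A minimal promoter of this type has low basal activity, so yellow fluorescence should depend on recruitment of a cognate ZF14-based transcription factor supplied from another construct. EYFP output therefore serves as a readout of that factor's activity.

Downstream, an SV40 early promoter and SV40 poly(A) signal flank only a short fragment of the bleomycin-resistance (ble) gene. No intact mammalian selection marker appears to be present, which points to transient transfection use. The plasmid is typically used to characterize or benchmark engineered zinc-finger activators, repressors and circuits built from them.
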