Features (pLannotate 1.2.2; 16 found; start..end, strand, type, name):
    131..147     +  promoter       minP (fragment): minimal TATA-box promoter with low basal activity
    189..905     +  CDS            EYFP: EYFP is a basic (constitutively fluorescent) green/yellow fluorescent protein published in 1996, derived from Aequorea victoria. It is reported to be a very rapidly-maturing weak dimer with high acid sensitivity.
    959..1070    +  polyA_signal   bGH poly(A) signal: bovine growth hormone polyadenylation signal
   1187..1208    +  promoter       SV40 promoter (fragment): SV40 enhancer and early promoter
   1229..1657    +  rep_origin     f1 ori (sequence partly withheld): f1 bacteriophage origin of replication; arrow indicates direction of (+) strand synthesis
   1662..1684    +  promoter       SV40 promoter (fragment): SV40 enhancer and early promoter
   1685..1876    +  promoter       SV40 promoter: SV40 early promoter
   1903..2001    +  CDS            ble (fragment): BLE_KLEPN - Experimental evidence at protein level: Swiss-Prot protein existence level 1. Binding protein with a strong affinity to the bleomycin family of antibiotics. Binds to CL990; an antimitotic-antibiotic compound. From Klebsiella pneumoniae.
   1996..2117    +  polyA_signal   SV40 poly(A) signal: SV40 polyadenylation signal
   2190..2206    -  protein_bind   lac operator: The lac repressor binds to the lac operator to inhibit transcription in E. coli. This inhibition can be relieved by adding lactose or isopropyl-β-D-thiogalactopyranoside (IPTG). lac repressor encoded by lacI
   2214..2244    -  promoter       lac promoter: promoter for the E. coli lac operon
   2259..2280    -  protein_bind   CAP binding site: CAP binding activates transcription in the presence of cAMP. E. coli catabolite activator protein
   2293..2385    -  CDS            lacI (fragment): lac repressor; lacI; The lac repressor binds to the lac operator to inhibit transcription in E. coli. This inhibition can be relieved by adding lactose or isopropyl-β-D-thiogalactopyranoside (IPTG).
   2568..3156    -  rep_origin     ori: high-copy-number ColE1/pMB1/pBR322/pUC origin of replication
   3327..4187    -  CDS            AmpR: β-lactamase; bla; confers resistance to ampicillin, carbenicillin, and related antibiotics
   4188..4292    -  promoter       AmpR promoter: bla
>Addgene plasmid #138856 | pPD542 ZF14x6-Compact_EYFP | addgene full sequence | sequence record 322486 | Addgene NGS Result
GTGCCACCTGACGTCGACGGATCGGGAGATCTGCGAGGACGACGGCACGCGAGACGACGGCTGAGCTGAC
GACGGCGACTAAGACGACGGCACGCGAGACGACGGCTGAGCTGACGACGGCAACGCTCTCTAGAGGGTAT
ATAATGGGGGCCACTAGTCTACTACCAGAGCTCATCGCTAGCGCCACCATGGTGAGCAAGGGCGAGGAGC
TGTTCACCGGGGTGGTGCCCATCCTGGTCGAGCTGGACGGCGACGTAAACGGCCACAAGTTCAGCGTGTC
CGGCGAGGGCGAGGGCGATGCCACCTACGGCAAGCTGACCCTGAAGTTCATCTGCACCACCGGCAAGCTG
CCCGTGCCCTGGCCCACCCTCGTGACCACCTTCGGCTACGGCCTGCAGTGCTTCGCCCGCTACCCCGACC
ACATGAAGCAGCACGACTTCTTCAAGTCCGCCATGCCCGAAGGCTACGTCCAGGAGCGCACCATCTTCTT
CAAGGACGACGGCAACTACAAGACCCGCGCCGAGGTGAAGTTCGAGGGCGACACCCTGGTGAACCGCATC
GAGCTGAAGGGCATCGACTTCAAGGAGGACGGCAACATCCTGGGGCACAAGCTGGAGTACAACTACAACA
GCCACAACGTCTATATCATGGCCGACAAGCAGAAGAACGGCATCAAGGTGAACTTCAAGATCCGCCACAA
CATCGAGGACGGCAGCGTGCAGCTCGCCGACCACTACCAGCAGAACACCCCCATCGGCGACGGCCCCGTG
CTGCTGCCCGACAACCACTACCTGAGCTACCAGTCCGCCCTGAGCAAAGACCCCAACGAGAAGCGCGATC
ACATGGTCCTGCTGGAGTTCGTGACCGCCGCCGGGATCACTCTCGGCATGGACGAGCTGTACAAGTAGGC
GGCCGCTCGAGTCTAGAGGGCCCGTTTAAACCCGCTGATCAGCCTCGACTGTGCCTTCTAGTTGCCAGCC
ATCTGTTGTTTGCCCCTCCCCCGTGCCTTCCTTGACCCTGGAAGGTGCCACTCCCACTGTCCTTTCCTAA
TAAAATGAGGAAATTGCATCGCATTGTCTGAGTAGGTGTCATTCTATTCTGGGGGGTGGGGTGGGGCAGG
ACAGCAAGGGGGAGGATTGGGAAGTCAATAGCAGGCATGCTGGGGATGCGGTGGGCTCTATGGCTTCTGA
GGCGGAAAGAACCAGCTGGGGCTCTAGGGGGTATCCCC
[124 nt withheld, positions 1229-1352]
C
[91 nt withheld, positions 1354-1444]
A
[49 nt withheld, positions 1446-1494]
CCTTTGACGTTGGAGTCCACGTTCTTT
[37 nt withheld, positions 1522-1558]
ACCCTATCTCGGTCTATTCTTTTGATTTATAAGGGATTTTGCCGATTTCGGCCTATTGGTTAAAAAATGA
GCTGATTTAACAAAAATTTAACGCGAATTAATTCTGTGGAATGTGTGTCAGTTAGGCTCAATTAGTCAGC
AACCATAGTCCCGCCCCTAACTCCGCCCATCCCGCCCCTAACTCCGCCCAGTTCCGCCCATTCTCCGCCC
CATGGCTGACTAATTTTTTTTATTTATGCAGAGGCCGAGGCCGCCTCTGCCTCTGAGCTATTCCAGAAGT
AGTGAGGAGGCTTTTTTGGAGGCCTAGGCTTTTGCAAAAAGCTCCCGGGAGCTTGTATATCCATTTTCGG
AGGTTGGGCTTCGGAATCGTTTTCCGGGACGCCGGCTGGATGATCCTCCAGCGCGGGGATCTCATGCTGG
AGTTCTTCGCCCACCCCAACTTGTTTATTGCAGCTTATAATGGTTACAAATAAAGCAATAGCATCACAAA
TTTCACAAATAAAGCATTTTTTTCACTGCATTCTAGTTGTGGTTTGTCCAAACTCATCAATGTATCTTAT
CATGTCTGTATACCGTCGACCTCTAGCTAGAGCTTGGCGTAATCATGGTCATAGCTGTTTCCTGTGTGAA
ATTGTTATCCGCTCACAATTCCACACAACATACGAGCCGGAAGCATAAAGTGTAAAGCCTGGGGTGCCTA
ATGAGTGAGCTAACTCACATTAATTGCGTTGCGCTCACTGCCCGCTTTCCAGTCGGGAAACCTGTCGTGC
CAGCTGCATTAATGAATCGGCCAACGCGCGGGGAGAGGCGGTTTGCGTATTGGGCGCTCTTCCGCTTCCT
CGCTCACTGACTCGCTGCGCTCGGTCGTTCGGCTGCGGCGAGCGGTATCAGCTCACTCAAAGGCGGTAAT
ACGGTTATCCACAGAATCAGGGGATAACGCAGGAAAGAACATGTGAGCAAAAGGCCAGCAAAAGGCCAGG
AACCGTAAAAAGGCCGCGTTGCTGGCGTTTTTCCATAGGCTCCGCCCCCCTGACGAGCATCACAAAAATC
GACGCTCAAGTCAGAGGTGGCGAAACCCGACAGGACTATAAAGATACCAGGCGTTTCCCCCTGGAAGCTC
CCTCGTGCGCTCTCCTGTTCCGACCCTGCCGCTTACCGGATACCTGTCCGCCTTTCTCCCTTCGGGAAGC
GTGGCGCTTTCTCATAGCTCACGCTGTAGGTATCTCAGTTCGGTGTAGGTCGTTCGCTCCAAGCTGGGCT
GTGTGCACGAACCCCCCGTTCAGCCCGACCGCTGCGCCTTATCCGGTAACTATCGTCTTGAGTCCAACCC
GGTAAGACACGACTTATCGCCACTGGCAGCAGCCACTGGTAACAGGATTAGCAGAGCGAGGTATGTAGGC
GGTGCTACAGAGTTCTTGAAGTGGTGGCCTAACTACGGCTACACTAGAAGAACAGTATTTGGTATCTGCG
CTCTGCTGAAGCCAGTTACCTTCGGAAAAAGAGTTGGTAGCTCTTGATCCGGCAAACAAACCACCGCTGG
TAGCGGTGGTTTTTTTGTTTGCAAGCAGCAGATTACGCGCAGAAAAAAAGGATCTCAAGAAGATCCTTTG
ATCTTTTCTACGGGGTCTGACGCTCAGTGGAACGAAAACTCACGTTAAGGGATTTTGGTCATGAGATTAT
CAAAAAGGATCTTCACCTAGATCCTTTTAAATTAAAAATGAAGTTTTAAATCAATCTAAAGTATATATGA
GTAAACTTGGTCTGACAGTTACCAATGCTTAATCAGTGAGGCACCTATCTCAGCGATCTGTCTATTTCGT
TCATCCATAGTTGCCTGACTCCCCGTCGTGTAGATAACTACGATACGGGAGGGCTTACCATCTGGCCCCA
GTGCTGCAATGATACCGCGAGATCCACGCTCACCGGCTCCAGATTTATCAGCAATAAACCAGCCAGCCGG
AAGGGCCGAGCGCAGAAGTGGTCCTGCAACTTTATCCGCCTCCATCCAGTCTATTAATTGTTGCCGGGAA
GCTAGAGTAAGTAGTTCGCCAGTTAATAGTTTGCGCAACGTTGTTGCCATTGCTACAGGCATCGTGGTGT
CACGCTCGTCGTTTGGTATGGCTTCATTCAGCTCCGGTTCCCAACGATCAAGGCGAGTTACATGATCCCC
CATGTTGTGCAAAAAAGCGGTTAGCTCCTTCGGTCCTCCGATCGTTGTCAGAAGTAAGTTGGCCGCAGTG
TTATCACTCATGGTTATGGCAGCACTGCATAATTCTCTTACTGTCATGCCATCCGTAAGATGCTTTTCTG
TGACTGGTGAGTACTCAACCAAGTCATTCTGAGAATAGTGTATGCGGCGACCGAGTTGCTCTTGCCCGGC
GTCAATACGGGATAATACCGCGCCACATAGCAGAACTTTAAAAGTGCTCATCATTGGAAAACGTTCTTCG
GGGCGAAAACTCTCAAGGATCTTACCGCTGTTGAGATCCAGTTCGATGTAACCCACTCGTGCACCCAACT
GATCTTCAGCATCTTTTACTTTCACCAGCGTTTCTGGGTGAGCAAAAACAGGAAGGCAAAATGCCGCAAA
AAAGGGAATAAGGGCGACACGGAAATGTTGAATACTCATACTCTTCCTTTTTCAATATTATTGAAGCATT
TATCAGGGTTATTGTCTCATGAGCGGATACATATTTGAATGTATTTAGAAAAATAAACAAATAGGGGTTC
CGCGCACATTTCCCCGAAAA
