>Addgene plasmid #138856 | pPD542 ZF14x6-Compact_EYFP | depositor partial sequence | sequence record 268379 | ZF14x6-Compact promoter
AGATCTGCGAGGACGACGGCACGCGAGACGACGGCTGAGCTGACGACGGCGACTAAGACGACGGCACGCG
AGACGACGGCTGAGCTGACGACGGCAACGCTCTCTAGAGGGTATATAATGGGGGCCACTAGTCTACTACC
AGAGCTCATCGCTAGC
